Addgene plasmid #143010: TFORF0107
Purpose: Lentiviral vector for overexpressing transcription factor ORFs with unique 24-bp barcodes. Barcodes facilitate identification of transcription factors in pooled screens.
Depositing lab: Feng Zhang. Depositing organization: Broad Institute. Publication: A transcription factor atlas of directed differentiation. Joung J, Ma S, Tay T, Geiger-Schuller KR, Kirchgatterer PC, Verdine VK, Guo B, Arias-Garcia MA, Allen WE, Singh A, Kuksenko O, Abudayyeh OO, Gootenberg JS, Fu Z, Macrae RK, Buenrostro JD, Regev A, Zhang F. Cell. 2023 Jan 5;186(1):209-229.e26. doi: 10.1016/j.cell.2022.11.026. PubMed 36608654.
Backbone
  Vector backbone: pLX_TRC317
  Backbone manufacturer: Broad Institute Genetic Perturbation Platform
  Backbone size w/o insert (bp): 8264
  Vector type: Mammalian Expression, Lentiviral
  Selectable markers: Puromycin
Growth in bacteria
  Bacterial resistance: Ampicillin, 100 μg/mL
  Growth temperature: 37°C
  Growth strain: NEB Stable
  Copy number: High Copy
Gene/Insert
  Gene/Insert name: TRERF1
  Species: H. sapiens (human)
  Insert size (bp): 3704
  Entrez Gene: TRERF1 (a.k.a. BCAR2, HSA277276, RAPA, TREP132, TReP-132, dJ139D8.5)
  Promoter: EF1a
  Cloning method: Unknown
  Sequencing primers: 5′ GGGTGGAGACTGAAGTTAGGCCAG; 3′ CACATAGCGTAAAAGGAGCAACATAG
Terms and licenses: Academic/Nonprofit Terms; Industry Terms: Not Available to Industry
Depositor comments: NM_033502,XM_017011049,ENST00000372922 . The transcription factor ORF portion of this plasmid was synthesized by Genewiz. Please test multiple small colonies in case of plasmid recombination. To make this collection available in a timely manner, a portion of this collection was not fully sequenced by Addgene. If an Addgene verified full plasmid sequence is not available, please contact us prior to placing an order to request the full sequence.
How to cite: TFORF0107 was a gift from Feng Zhang (Addgene plasmid # 143010 ; http://n2t.net/addgene:143010 ; RRID:Addgene_143010)
