[The description below was written by a language model from this plasmid's Addgene catalogue record and pLannotate feature annotations shown in this document.]
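Description:
TFORF0107 is a lentiviral mammalian expression plasmid built on the pLX_TRC317 backbone and carrying the human transcription factor TRERF1 (also known as TReP-132, BCAR2 or RAPA), a DNA-binding protein that activates CYP11A1 transcription. It belongs to a collection of barcoded transcription factor ORF constructs in which each ORF is paired with a unique 24-bp barcode, so that the factors present in a cell population can be identified by sequencing in pooled overexpression screens. The ORF was made by gene synthesis. The full sequence record is about 12 kb. In bacteria the plasmid is maintained at high copy through a ColE1/pUC-type origin with ampicillin selection (AmpR), and an f1 origin is also present. The depositor notes that the plasmid can recombine, as is common with repeat-bearing lentiviral vectors.

The viral cassette has a third-generation layout. An RSV promoter fused to a truncated HIV-1 5' LTR drives genomic RNA production in packaging cells. It is followed by the Ψ packaging signal with a gag fragment, the RRE for Rev-dependent nuclear export, and a cPPT/CTS element. The cassette ends in a self-inactivating ΔU3 3' LTR, with an SV40 poly(A) signal downstream. Within the provirus, an SV40 early promoter/origin region drives puromycin N-acetyltransferase for selection of transduced cells. Downstream, the strong constitutive EF-1α promoter drives the TRERF1 coding sequence, and a WPRE follows to enhance transcript stability and expression. The barcode is not annotated in the feature table. A short match to U6 promoter sequence lies between the ORF and the WPRE, and probably reflects a primer-binding or barcode-flanking region rather than a functional Pol III promoter. No epitope tag or fluorescent reporter is annotated.
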