Features (pLannotate 1.2.2; 31 found; start..end, strand, type, name):
      5..231     +  promoter       RSV promoter: Rous sarcoma virus enhancer/promoter
    232..412     +  LTR            5' LTR (truncated): truncated 5' long terminal repeat (LTR) from HIV-1
    459..584     +  misc_feature   HIV-1 Ψ: packaging signal of human immunodeficiency virus type 1
    568..931     +  CDS            HIV-1 gag (fragment): gag protein from human immunodeficiency virus 1; gag
   1077..1310    +  misc_feature   RRE: The Rev response element (RRE) of HIV-1 allows for Rev-dependent mRNA export from the nucleus to the cytoplasm.
   1687..1713    +  CDS            Rev (fragment): human immunodeficiency virus 1 (HIV-1) Rev protein; rev; enhances nuclear export of unspliced and incompletely spliced viral mRNAs
   1720..1743    +  promoter       SV40 promoter (fragment): SV40 early promoter
   1744..1815    +  promoter       SV40 promoter (fragment): SV40 enhancer and early promoter
   1839..1974    +  rep_origin     SV40 ori: SV40 origin of replication
   2020..2616    +  CDS            PuroR (fragment): puromycin N-acetyltransferase; pac from Streptomyces; confers resistance to puromycin
   2665..2782    +  misc_feature   cPPT/CTS: central polypurine tract and central termination sequence of HIV-1
   2847..2913    +  CDS            small t antigen (fragment): SV40 (simian virus 40) small t antigen
   2920..4098    +  promoter       EF-1α promoter: strong constitutive promoter for human elongation factor EF-1α
   4115..7714    +  CDS            TRERF1: TREF1_HUMAN - Also known as BCAR2, RAPA, TREP132. Experimental evidence at protein level: Swiss-Prot protein existence level 1. Binds DNA and activates transcription of CYP11A1. Interaction with CREBBP and EP300 results in a synergistic transcriptional activation of CYP11A1. From Homo sapiens (Human).
   7730..7783    +  promoter       U6 promoter (fragment): RNA polymerase III promoter for human U6 snRNA
   7825..8413    +  misc_feature   WPRE: woodchuck hepatitis virus posttranscriptional regulatory element
   8464..8483    +  misc_feature   cPPT/CTS (fragment): central polypurine tract and central termination sequence of HIV-1
   8485..8718    +  LTR            3' LTR (ΔU3): self-inactivating 3' long terminal repeat (LTR) from HIV-1
   8796..8917    +  polyA_signal   SV40 poly(A) signal: SV40 polyadenylation signal
   8957..9092    +  rep_origin     SV40 ori: SV40 origin of replication
   9113..9131    -  promoter       T7 promoter: promoter for bacteriophage T7 RNA polymerase
   9139..9294    +  CDS            lacZα (fragment): LacZα fragment of β-galactosidase; lacZ fragment
   9299..9727    +  rep_origin     f1 ori (sequence partly withheld): f1 bacteriophage origin of replication; arrow indicates direction of (+) strand synthesis
   9780..9884    +  promoter       AmpR promoter: bla
   9885..10745   +  CDS            AmpR: β-lactamase; bla; confers resistance to ampicillin, carbenicillin, and related antibiotics
  10916..11504   +  rep_origin     ori: high-copy-number ColE1/pMB1/pBR322/pUC origin of replication
  11687..11779   +  CDS            lacI (fragment): lac repressor; lacI; The lac repressor binds to the lac operator to inhibit transcription in E. coli. This inhibition can be relieved by adding lactose or isopropyl-β-D-thiogalactopyranoside (IPTG).
  11792..11813   +  protein_bind   CAP binding site: CAP binding activates transcription in the presence of cAMP. E. coli catabolite activator protein
  11828..11858   +  promoter       lac promoter: promoter for the E. coli lac operon
  11862..11884   +  protein_bind   lac operator (fragment): The lac repressor binds to the lac operator to inhibit transcription in E. coli. This inhibition can be relieved by adding lactose or isopropyl-β-D-thiogalactopyranoside (IPTG). lac repressor encoded by lacI
  11927..11945   +  promoter       T3 promoter: promoter for bacteriophage T3 RNA polymerase
>Addgene plasmid #143010 | TFORF0107 | addgene full sequence | sequence record 398675 | Addgene NGS Result
TTAATGTAGTCTTATGCAATACTCTTGTAGTCTTGCAACATGGTAACGATGAGTTAGCAACATGCCTTAC
AAGGAGAGAAAAAGCACCGTGCATGCCGATTGGTGGAAGTAAGGTGGTACGATCGTGCCTTATTAGGAAG
GCAACAGACGGGTCTGACATGGATTGGACGAACCACTGAATTGCCGCATTGCAGAGATATTGTATTTAAG
TGCCTAGCTCGATACATAAACGGGTCTCTCTGGTTAGACCAGATCTGAGCCTGGGAGCTCTCTGGCTAAC
TAGGGAACCCACTGCTTAAGCCTCAATAAAGCTTGCCTTGAGTGCTTCAAGTAGTGTGTGCCCGTCTGTT
GTGTGACTCTGGTAACTAGAGATCCCTCAGACCCTTTTAGTCAGTGTGGAAAATCTCTAGCAGTGGCGCC
CGAACAGGGACTTGAAAGCGAAAGGGAAACCAGAGGAGCTCTCTCGACGCAGGACTCGGCTTGCTGAAGC
GCGCACGGCAAGAGGCGAGGGGCGGCGACTGGTGAGTACGCCAAAAATTTTGACTAGCGGAGGCTAGAAG
GAGAGAGATGGGTGCGAGAGCGTCAGTATTAAGCGGGGGAGAATTAGATCGCGATGGGAAAAAATTCGGT
TAAGGCCAGGGGGAAAGAAAAAATATAAATTAAAACATATAGTATGGGCAAGCAGGGAGCTAGAACGATT
CGCAGTTAATCCTGGCCTGTTAGAAACATCAGAAGGCTGTAGACAAATACTGGGACAGCTACAACCATCC
CTTCAGACAGGATCAGAAGAACTTAGATCATTATATAATACAGTAGCAACCCTCTATTGTGTGCATCAAA
GGATAGAGATAAAAGACACCAAGGAAGCTTTAGACAAGATAGAGGAAGAGCAAAACAAAAGTAAGACCAC
CGCACAGCAAGCGGCCGCTGATCTTCAGACCTGGAGGAGGAGATATGAGGGACAATTGGAGAAGTGAATT
ATATAAATATAAAGTAGTAAAAATTGAACCATTAGGAGTAGCACCCACCAAGGCAAAGAGAAGAGTGGTG
CAGAGAGAAAAAAGAGCAGTGGGAATAGGAGCTTTGTTCCTTGGGTTCTTGGGAGCAGCAGGAAGCACTA
TGGGCGCAGCGTCAATGACGCTGACGGTACAGGCCAGACAATTATTGTCTGGTATAGTGCAGCAGCAGAA
CAATTTGCTGAGGGCTATTGAGGCGCAACAGCATCTGTTGCAACTCACAGTCTGGGGCATCAAGCAGCTC
CAGGCAAGAATCCTGGCTGTGGAAAGATACCTAAAGGATCAACAGCTCCTGGGGATTTGGGGTTGCTCTG
GAAAACTCATTTGCACCACTGCTGTGCCTTGGAATGCTAGTTGGAGTAATAAATCTCTGGAACAGATTTG
GAATCACACGACCTGGATGGAGTGGGACAGAGAAATTAACAATTACACAAGCTTAATACACTCCTTAATT
GAAGAATCGCAAAACCAGCAAGAAAAGAATGAACAAGAATTATTGGAATTAGATAAATGGGCAAGTTTGT
GGAATTGGTTTAACATAACAAATTGGCTGTGGTATATAAAATTATTCATAATGATAGTAGGAGGCTTGGT
AGGTTTAAGAATAGTTTTTGCTGTACTTTCTATAGTGAATAGAGTTAGGCAGGGATATTCACCATTATCG
TTTCAGACCCACCTCCCAACCCCGAGGGGACCCATGCATTGCATCTCAATTAGTCAGCAACCAGGTGTGG
AAAGTCCCCAGGCTCCCCAGCAGGCAGAAGTATGCAAAGCATGCGTCTCAATTAGTCAGCAACCATAGTC
CCGCCCCTAACTCCGCCCATCCCGCCCCTAACTCCGCCCAGTTCCGCCCATTCTCCGCCCCATGGCTGAC
TAATTTTTTTTATTTATGCAGAGGCCGAGGCCGCCTCGGCCTCTGAGCTATTCCAGAAGTAGTGAGGAGG
CTTTTTTGGAGGCCTAGGCTTTTGCAAAAAGCTTTCTAGAGGTACCACCGGAGCTTACCATGACCGAGTA
CAAGCCCACGGTGCGCCTCGCCACCCGCGACGACGTCCCCAGGGCCGTACGCACCCTCGCCGCCGCGTTC
GCCGACTACCCCGCCACGCGCCACACCGTCGATCCGGACCGCCACATCGAGCGGGTCACCGAGCTGCAAG
AACTCTTCCTCACGCGCGTCGGGCTCGACATCGGCAAGGTGTGGGTCGCGGACGACGGCGCCGCCGTGGC
GGTCTGGACCACGCCGGAGAGCGTCGAAGCGGGGGCGGTGTTCGCCGAGATCGGCCCGCGCATGGCCGAG
TTGAGCGGTTCCCGGCTGGCCGCGCAGCAACAGATGGAAGGCCTCCTGGCGCCGCACCGGCCCAAGGAGC
CCGCGTGGTTCCTGGCCACCGTCGGCGTCTCGCCCGACCACCAGGGCAAGGGTCTGGGCAGCGCCGTCGT
GCTCCCCGGAGTGGAGGCGGCCGAGCGCGCCGGGGTGCCCGCCTTCCTGGAGACCTCCGCGCCCCGCAAC
CTCCCCTTCTACGAGCGGCTCGGCTTCACCGTCACCGCCGACGTCGAGGTGCCCGAAGGACCGCGCACCT
GGTGCATGACCCGCAAGCCCGGTGCCAGTTAACGAATTCTAGATCTTGAGACAAATGGCAGTATTCATCC
ACAATTTTAAAAGAAAAGGGGGGATTGGGGGGTACAGTGCAGGGGAAAGAATAGTAGACATAATAGCAAC
AGACATACAAACTAAAGAATTACAAAAACAAATTACAAAAATTCAAAATTTTCGGGTTTATTACAGGGAC
AGCAGAGATCCACTTTGGCGCCGGCTCGAGGCCTGCAGGTGCAAAGATGGATAAAGTTTTAAACAGAGAG
GAATCTTTGCAGCTAATGGACCTTCTAGGTCTTGAAAGGAGTGGGAATTGGCTCCGGTGCCCGTCAGTGG
GCAGAGCGCACATCGCCCACAGTCCCCGAGAAGTTGGGGGGAGGGGTCGGCAATTGAACCGGTGCCTAGA
GAAGGTGGCGCGGGGTAAACTGGGAAAGTGATGTCGTGTACTGGCTCCGCCTTTTTCCCGAGGGTGGGGG
AGAACCGTATATAAGTGCAGTAGTCGCCGTGAACGTTCTTTTTCGCAACGGGTTTGCCGCCAGAACACAG
GTAAGTGCCGTGTGTGGTTCCCGCGGGCCTGGCCTCTTTACGGGTTATGGCCCTTGCGTGCCTTGAATTA
CTTCCACCTGGCTGCAGTACGTGATTCTTGATCCCGAGCTTCGGGTTGGAAGTGGGTGGGAGAGTTCGAG
GCCTTGCGCTTAAGGAGCCCCTTCGCCTCGTGCTTGAGTTGAGGCCTGGCCTGGGCGCTGGGGCCGCCGC
GTGCGAATCTGGTGGCACCTTCGCGCCTGTCTCGCTGCTTTCGATAAGTCTCTAGCCATTTAAAATTTTT
GATGACCTGCTGCGACGCTTTTTTTCTGGCAAGATAGTCTTGTAAATGCGGGCCAAGATCTGCACACTGG
TATTTCGGTTTTTGGGGCCGCGGGCGGCGACGGGGCCCGTGCGTCCCAGCGCACATGTTCGGCGAGGCGG
GGCCTGCGAGCGCGGCCACCGAGAATCGGACGGGGGTAGTCTCAAGCTGGCCGGCCTGCTCTGGTGCCTG
GCCTCGCGCCGCCGTGTATCGCCCCGCCCTGGGCGGCAAGGCTGGCCCGGTCGGCACCAGTTGCGTGAGC
GGAAAGATGGCCGCTTCCCGGCCCTGCTGCAGGGAGCTCAAAATGGAGGACGCGGCGCTCGGGAGAGCGG
GCGGGTGAGTCACCCACACAAAGGAAAAGGGCCTTTCCGTCCTCAGCCGTCGCTTCATGTGACTCCACGG
AGTACCGGGCGCCGTCCAGGCACCTCGATTAGTTCTCGAGCTTTTGGAGTACGTCGTCTTTAGGTTGGGG
GGAGGGGTTTTATGCGATGGAGTTTCCCCACACTGAGTGGGTGGAGACTGAAGTTAGGCCAGCTTGGCAC
TTGATGTAATTCTCCTTGGAATTTGCCCTTTTTGAGTTTGGATCTTGGTTCATTCTCAAGCCTCAGACAG
TGGTTCAAAGTTTTTTTCTTCCATTTCAGGTGTCGTGAGGCTAGCACCGCCACCATGGGTGACCAGCAAC
TGTACAAGACCAACCATGTGGCCCATGGTAGTGAGAACCTTTTCTACCAACAGCCACCACTTGGCGTCCA
CAGCGGGCTGAACCACAACTATGGGAATGCAGTTACAGGGGGCGGAATGGATGCCCCTCAGGCCTCGCCA
ATCTCCCCCCACTTCCCTCAAGATACACGGGATGGTCTGGGCTTGCCTGTTGGCTCCAAAAACCTTGGCC
AAATGGATACCTCGAGGCAGGGAGGGTGGGGAAGTCATGCAGGGCCTGGAAACCATGTCCAGCTACGTGG
AAACCTGGCCAACTCAAACATGATGTGGGGGGCACCAGCCCAGGCTGAGCCCACTGATGGCTACCAATAC
ACCTACTCCCAGGCCAGCGAGATCCGGACCCAGAAGCTTACCAGCGGTGTCTTACACAAGCTGGACTCTT
TCACCCAGGTGTTTGCCAACCAAAACCTGCGAATTCAGGTCAACAATATGGCCCAGGTGCTGCACACTCA
GTCAGCAGTGATGGATGGAGCCCCTGACAGTGCTCTCCGCCAGCTGCTGTCTCAGAAGCCCATGGAGCCC
CCAGCACCGGCTATCCCTTCCCGCTACCAGCAGGTGCCCCAGCAGCCTCACCCTGGTTTCACTGGTGGGC
TGTCCAAACCAGCTCTTCAGGTCGGGCAGCACCCTACCCAAGGGCACCTGTATTATGACTACCAGCAGCC
TCTGGCTCAGGTGCCAGTGCAGGGAGGACAGCCACTGCAGGCCCCACAGATGCTGTCACAGCACATGCAA
CAGATGCAGCAGCACCAGTATTACCCACCGCAGCAACAGCAGCAAGCCGGGCAACAGCGTATCTCCATGC
AAGAAATACAGACGCAGCCGCAACAAATTCGCCCATCACAGCCACAGCCGCCGCCACAGCAGCAGCAGCC
GCAGCAGCTACAGCTGCAGCAGCGGCAGGGTTCAATGCAGATACCTCAGTATTATCAGCCCCAACCCATG
ATGCAGCACTTGCAAGAGCAGCAGCAGCAACAGATGCACCTGCAGCCTCCTTCTTATCACAGGGACCCTC
ACCAGTATACCCCAGAGCAGGCACACACTGTCCAGCTGATTCCCCTGGGCTCCATGTCCCAGTACTACTA
CCAGGAGCCCCAGCAGCCCTACAGCCACCCCCTCTACCAGCAGAGCCACCTGTCCCAGCACCAGCAGCGT
GAGGACAGTCAGCTGAAGACCTACTCTAGTGACAGACAGGCCCAGGCCATGCTGAGCTCCCATGGGGACC
TGGGGCCTCCTGACACAGGAATGGGAGACCCAGCGAGCTCAGATCTGACCCGGGTCAGCAGCACCCTCCC
CCATCGCCCCCTCCTATCCCCCAGTGGGATCCACCTCAACAACATGGGGCCTCAGCATCAGCAGCTGTCT
CCCAGTGCCATGTGGCCCCAGATGCACCTACCTGATGGGAGAGCCCAGCCAGGGTCCCCTGAGTCAAGTG
GCCAACCCAAAGGAGCGTTTGGGGAGCAGTTTGATGCCAAGAACAAGCTGACATGCTCCATCTGCCTGAA
GGAGTTCAAGAACCTGCCTGCCCTGAATGGCCACATGCGGTCCCACGGGGGAATGAGGGCCTCCCCCAAC
CTCAAACAGGAGGAAGGAGAGAAGGTCCTGCCGCCTCAGCCCCAGCCACCACTGCCGCCTCCGCCTCCGC
CTCCGCCGCCACCACAGCTCCCTCCCGAGGCAGAAAGCCTCACGCCTATGGTCATGCCCGTGTCTGTCCC
TGTCAAGCTTCTCCCGCCCAAGCCCAGCTCTCAGGGGTTCACCAACAGCACCGTTGCCGCCCCCTCCGCC
AGAGACAAGCCAGCCAGCTCGATGTCGGACGACGAGATGCCTGTGCTCGAAATCCCCAGGAAGCATCAGC
CGAGTGTGCCCAAAGCCGAGGAGCCCCTCAAGACCGTGCAGGAGAAGAAAAAGTTCCGGCACCGGCCGGA
ACCTCTCTTCATCCCGCCGCCGCCCTCCTACAACCCGAACCCCGCTGCCTCCTACTCGGGCGCCACCCTG
TACCAGAGCCAGCTGCGCTCCCCGCGCGTCCTCGGGGACCACCTGCTCCTGGACCCCACCCACGAGCTGC
CCCCTTACACGCCCCCACCCATGCTGAGCCCGGTGCGCCAGGGCTCGGGGCTCTTCAGCAATGTCCTCAT
CTCCGGCCACGGCCCTGGCGCCCACCCGCAGCTGCCCCTGACGCCCCTGACGCCCACACCACGGGTGCTG
CTGTGTCGCTCCAACAGCATCGATGGCAGCAACGTGACGGTCACCCCAGGGCCTGGAGAGCAGACTGTAG
ATGTTGAACCACGCATCAACATTGGCTTGAGATTCCAAGCAGAAATCCCTGAACTCCAAGATATCTCTGC
CCTGGCCCAGGACACACACAAGGCCACACTGGTATGGAAGCCCTGGCCAGAACTAGAAAACCATGACCTC
CAGCAAAGAGTGGAGAATCTTCTGAATTTGTGCTGTTCCAGTGCATTGCCAGGTGGAGGGACCAATTCTG
AATTTGCTTTGCACTCTCTGTTTGAGGCCAAAGGTGATGTGATGGTTGCTCTGGAAATGCTGCTACTGCG
GAAGCCTGTCAGGTTAAAATGTCATCCTTTAGCAAATTACCACTATGCCGGTTCGGACAAGTGGACCTCC
CTAGAAAGAAAACTGTTTAACAAAGCACTAGCCACTTACAGCAAAGACTTTATTTTTGTACAGAAGATGG
TGAAGTCCAAGACGGTGGCTCAGTGCGTGGAGTACTACTACACGTGGAAAAAGATCATGCGGCTGGGGCG
GAAACACCGGACACGCCTGGCAGAAATCATCGACGATTGTGTGACAAGTGAAGAAGAAGAAGAGTTAGAG
GAGGAGGAGGAGGAGGACCCGGAAGAAGATAGGAAATCCACAAAAGAAGAAGAGAGTGAGGTGCCGAAGT
CCCCGGAGCCACCACCCGTCCCCGTCCTGGCTCCCACGGAGGGGCCGCCCCTGCAGGCCCTGGGCCAGCC
CTCAGGCTCCTTCATCTGTGAAATGCCCAACTGTGGGGCTGTGTTCAGCTCCCGACAGGCACTGAATGGC
CATGCCCGCATCCACGGGGGCACCAACCAGGTGACCAAGGCCCGAGGTGCCATCCCCTCTGGGAAGCAGA
AGCCTGGTGGCACCCAGAGTGGGTACTGTTCGGTAAAGAGCTCACCCTCTCACAGCACCACCAGCGGCGA
GACAGACCCCACCACCATCTTCCCCTGCAAGGAGTGTGGCAAAGTCTTCTTCAAGATCAAAAGCCGAAAT
GCACACATGAAAACTCACAGGCAGCAGGAGGAACAACAGAGGCAAAAGGCTCAGAAGGCGGCTTTTGCAG
CTGAGATGGCAGCCACGATTGAGAGGACTACGGGGCCCGTGGGGGCGCCGGGGCTGCTGCCCCTGGACCA
GCTGAGTCTGATCAAACCCATCAAGGATGTGGACATCCTCGACGACGACGTCGTCCAGCAGTTGGGAGGT
GTCATGGAAGAGGCTGAAGTTGTGGACACCGATCTTCTCTTGGATGATCAAGATTCAGTCTTGCTTCAGG
GTGACGCAGAACTATAGTAATGAACTAGTCCGTAACTTGAAAGTATTTCGATTTCTTGGCTTTATATATC
TTGTGGAAAGGACGACGGCTGCACTTCACGTTCTCCTAAACGCGTTAAGTCGACAATCAACCTCTGGATT
ACAAAATTTGTGAAAGATTGACTGGTATTCTTAACTATGTTGCTCCTTTTACGCTATGTGGATACGCTGC
TTTAATGCCTTTGTATCATGCTATTGCTTCCCGTATGGCTTTCATTTTCTCCTCCTTGTATAAATCCTGG
TTGCTGTCTCTTTATGAGGAGTTGTGGCCCGTTGTCAGGCAACGTGGCGTGGTGTGCACTGTGTTTGCTG
ACGCAACCCCCACTGGTTGGGGCATTGCCACCACCTGTCAGCTCCTTTCCGGGACTTTCGCTTTCCCCCT
CCCTATTGCCACGGCGGAACTCATCGCCGCCTGCCTTGCCCGCTGCTGGACAGGGGCTCGGCTGTTGGGC
ACTGACAATTCCGTGGTGTTGTCGGGGAAATCATCGTCCTTTCCTTGGCTGCTCGCCTGTGTTGCCACCT
GGATTCTGCGCGGGACGTCCTTCTGCTACGTCCCTTCGGCCCTCAATCCAGCGGACCTTCCTTCCCGCGG
CCTGCTGCCGGCTCTGCGGCCTCTTCCGCGTCTTCGCCTTCGCCCTCAGACGAGTCGGATCTCCCTTTGG
GCCGCCTCCCCGCGTCGACTTTAAGACCAATGACTTACAAGGCAGCTGTAGATCTTAGCCACTTTTTAAA
AGAAAAGGGGGGACTGGAAGGGCTAATTCACTCCCAACGAAGACAAGATCTGCTTTTTGCTTGTACTGGG
TCTCTCTGGTTAGACCAGATCTGAGCCTGGGAGCTCTCTGGCTAACTAGGGAACCCACTGCTTAAGCCTC
AATAAAGCTTGCCTTGAGTGCTTCAAGTAGTGTGTGCCCGTCTGTTGTGTGACTCTGGTAACTAGAGATC
CCTCAGACCCTTTTAGTCAGTGTGGAAAATCTCTAGCAGTACGTATAGTAGTTCATGTCATCTTATTATT
CAGTATTTATAACTTGCAAAGAAATGAATATCAGAGAGTGAGAGGAACTTGTTTATTGCAGCTTATAATG
GTTACAAATAAAGCAATAGCATCACAAATTTCACAAATAAAGCATTTTTTTCACTGCATTCTAGTTGTGG
TTTGTCCAAACTCATCAATGTATCTTATCATGTCTGGCTCTAGCTATCCCGCCCCTAACTCCGCCCATCC
CGCCCCTAACTCCGCCCAGTTCCGCCCATTCTCCGCCCCATGGCTGACTAATTTTTTTTATTTATGCAGA
GGCCGAGGCCGCCTCGGCCTCTGAGCTATTCCAGAAGTAGTGAGGAGGCTTTTTTGGAGGCCTAGGGACG
TACCCAATTCGCCCTATAGTGAGTCGTATTACGCGCGCTCACTGGCCGTCGTTTTACAACGTCGTGACTG
GGAAAACCCTGGCGTTACCCAACTTAATCGCCTTGCAGCACATCCCCCTTTCGCCAGCTGGCGTAATAGC
GAAGAGGCCCGCACCGATCGCCCTTCCCAACAGTTGCGCAGCCTGAATGGCGAATGGG
[124 nt withheld, positions 9299-9422]
C
[91 nt withheld, positions 9424-9514]
A
[49 nt withheld, positions 9516-9564]
CCTTTGACGTTGGAGTCCACGTTCTTT
[37 nt withheld, positions 9592-9628]
ACCCTATCTCGGTCTATTCTTTTGATTTATAAGGGATTTTGCCGATTTCGGCCTATTGGTTAAAAAATGA
GCTGATTTAACAAAAATTTAACGCGAATTTTAACAAAATATTAACGCTTACAATTTAGGTGGCACTTTTC
GGGGAAATGTGCGCGGAACCCCTATTTGTTTATTTTTCTAAATACATTCAAATATGTATCCGCTCATGAG
ACAATAACCCTGATAAATGCTTCAATAATATTGAAAAAGGAAGAGTATGAGTATTCAACATTTCCGTGTC
GCCCTTATTCCCTTTTTTGCGGCATTTTGCCTTCCTGTTTTTGCTCACCCAGAAACGCTGGTGAAAGTAA
AAGATGCTGAAGATCAGTTGGGTGCACGAGTGGGTTACATCGAACTGGATCTCAACAGCGGTAAGATCCT
TGAGAGTTTTCGCCCCGAAGAACGTTTTCCAATGATGAGCACTTTTAAAGTTCTGCTATGTGGCGCGGTA
TTATCCCGTATTGACGCCGGGCAAGAGCAACTCGGTCGCCGCATACACTATTCTCAGAATGACTTGGTTG
AGTACTCACCAGTCACAGAAAAGCATCTTACGGATGGCATGACAGTAAGAGAATTATGCAGTGCTGCCAT
AACCATGAGTGATAACACTGCGGCCAACTTACTTCTGACAACGATCGGAGGACCGAAGGAGCTAACCGCT
TTTTTGCACAACATGGGGGATCATGTAACTCGCCTTGATCGTTGGGAACCGGAGCTGAATGAAGCCATAC
CAAACGACGAGCGTGACACCACGATGCCTGTAGCAATGGCAACAACGTTGCGCAAACTATTAACTGGCGA
ACTACTTACTCTAGCTTCCCGGCAACAATTAATAGACTGGATGGAGGCGGATAAAGTTGCAGGACCACTT
CTGCGCTCGGCCCTTCCGGCTGGCTGGTTTATTGCTGATAAATCTGGAGCCGGTGAGCGTGGGTCTCGCG
GTATCATTGCAGCACTGGGGCCAGATGGTAAGCCCTCCCGTATCGTAGTTATCTACACGACGGGGAGTCA
GGCAACTATGGATGAACGAAATAGACAGATCGCTGAGATAGGTGCCTCACTGATTAAGCATTGGTAACTG
TCAGACCAAGTTTACTCATATATACTTTAGATTGATTTAAAACTTCATTTTTAATTTAAAAGGATCTAGG
TGAAGATCCTTTTTGATAATCTCATGACCAAAATCCCTTAACGTGAGTTTTCGTTCCACTGAGCGTCAGA
CCCCGTAGAAAAGATCAAAGGATCTTCTTGAGATCCTTTTTTTCTGCGCGTAATCTGCTGCTTGCAAACA
AAAAAACCACCGCTACCAGCGGTGGTTTGTTTGCCGGATCAAGAGCTACCAACTCTTTTTCCGAAGGTAA
CTGGCTTCAGCAGAGCGCAGATACCAAATACTGTTCTTCTAGTGTAGCCGTAGTTAGGCCACCACTTCAA
GAACTCTGTAGCACCGCCTACATACCTCGCTCTGCTAATCCTGTTACCAGTGGCTGCTGCCAGTGGCGAT
AAGTCGTGTCTTACCGGGTTGGACTCAAGACGATAGTTACCGGATAAGGCGCAGCGGTCGGGCTGAACGG
GGGGTTCGTGCACACAGCCCAGCTTGGAGCGAACGACCTACACCGAACTGAGATACCTACAGCGTGAGCT
ATGAGAAAGCGCCACGCTTCCCGAAGGGAGAAAGGCGGACAGGTATCCGGTAAGCGGCAGGGTCGGAACA
GGAGAGCGCACGAGGGAGCTTCCAGGGGGAAACGCCTGGTATCTTTATAGTCCTGTCGGGTTTCGCCACC
TCTGACTTGAGCGTCGATTTTTGTGATGCTCGTCAGGGGGGCGGAGCCTATGGAAAAACGCCAGCAACGC
GGCCTTTTTACGGTTCCTGGCCTTTTGCTGGCCTTTTGCTCACATGTTCTTTCCTGCGTTATCCCCTGAT
TCTGTGGATAACCGTATTACCGCCTTTGAGTGAGCTGATACCGCTCGCCGCAGCCGAACGACCGAGCGCA
GCGAGTCAGTGAGCGAGGAAGCGGAAGAGCGCCCAATACGCAAACCGCCTCTCCCCGCGCGTTGGCCGAT
TCATTAATGCAGCTGGCACGACAGGTTTCCCGACTGGAAAGCGGGCAGTGAGCGCAACGCAATTAATGTG
AGTTAGCTCACTCATTAGGCACCCCAGGCTTTACACTTTATGCTTCCGGCTCGTATGTTGTGTGGAATTG
TGAGCGGATAACAATTTCACACAGGAAACAGCTATGACCATGATTACGCCAAGCGCGCAATTAACCCTCA
CTAAAGGGAACAAAAGCTGGAGCTGCAAGC
