>Addgene plasmid #143010 | TFORF0107 | depositor partial sequence | sequence record 281168 | Insert
ACCGCCACCATGGGTGACCAGCAACTGTACAAGACCAACCATGTGGCCCATGGTAGTGAGAACCTTTTCT
ACCAACAGCCACCACTTGGCGTCCACAGCGGGCTGAACCACAACTATGGGAATGCAGTTACAGGGGGCGG
AATGGATGCCCCTCAGGCCTCGCCAATCTCCCCCCACTTCCCTCAAGATACACGGGATGGTCTGGGCTTG
CCTGTTGGCTCCAAAAACCTTGGCCAAATGGATACCTCGAGGCAGGGAGGGTGGGGAAGTCATGCAGGGC
CTGGAAACCATGTCCAGCTACGTGGAAACCTGGCCAACTCAAACATGATGTGGGGGGCACCAGCCCAGGC
TGAGCCCACTGATGGCTACCAATACACCTACTCCCAGGCCAGCGAGATCCGGACCCAGAAGCTTACCAGC
GGTGTCTTACACAAGCTGGACTCTTTCACCCAGGTGTTTGCCAACCAAAACCTGCGAATTCAGGTCAACA
ATATGGCCCAGGTGCTGCACACTCAGTCAGCAGTGATGGATGGAGCCCCTGACAGTGCTCTCCGCCAGCT
GCTGTCTCAGAAGCCCATGGAGCCCCCAGCACCGGCTATCCCTTCCCGCTACCAGCAGGTGCCCCAGCAG
CCTCACCCTGGTTTCACTGGTGGGCTGTCCAAACCAGCTCTTCAGGTCGGGCAGCACCCTACCCAAGGGC
ACCTGTATTATGACTACCAGCAGCCTCTGGCTCAGGTGCCAGTGCAGGGAGGACAGCCACTGCAGGCCCC
ACAGATGCTGTCACAGCACATGCAACAGATGCAGCAGCACCAGTATTACCCACCGCAGCAACAGCAGCAA
GCCGGGCAACAGCGTATCTCCATGCAAGAAATACAGACGCAGCCGCAACAAATTCGCCCATCACAGCCAC
AGCCGCCGCCACAGCAGCAGCAGCCGCAGCAGCTACAGCTGCAGCAGCGGCAGGGTTCAATGCAGATACC
TCAGTATTATCAGCCCCAACCCATGATGCAGCACTTGCAAGAGCAGCAGCAGCAACAGATGCACCTGCAG
CCTCCTTCTTATCACAGGGACCCTCACCAGTATACCCCAGAGCAGGCACACACTGTCCAGCTGATTCCCC
TGGGCTCCATGTCCCAGTACTACTACCAGGAGCCCCAGCAGCCCTACAGCCACCCCCTCTACCAGCAGAG
CCACCTGTCCCAGCACCAGCAGCGTGAGGACAGTCAGCTGAAGACCTACTCTAGTGACAGACAGGCCCAG
GCCATGCTGAGCTCCCATGGGGACCTGGGGCCTCCTGACACAGGAATGGGAGACCCAGCGAGCTCAGATC
TGACCCGGGTCAGCAGCACCCTCCCCCATCGCCCCCTCCTATCCCCCAGTGGGATCCACCTCAACAACAT
GGGGCCTCAGCATCAGCAGCTGTCTCCCAGTGCCATGTGGCCCCAGATGCACCTACCTGATGGGAGAGCC
CAGCCAGGGTCCCCTGAGTCAAGTGGCCAACCCAAAGGAGCGTTTGGGGAGCAGTTTGATGCCAAGAACA
AGCTGACATGCTCCATCTGCCTGAAGGAGTTCAAGAACCTGCCTGCCCTGAATGGCCACATGCGGTCCCA
CGGGGGAATGAGGGCCTCCCCCAACCTCAAACAGGAGGAAGGAGAGAAGGTCCTGCCGCCTCAGCCCCAG
CCACCACTGCCGCCTCCGCCTCCGCCTCCGCCGCCACCACAGCTCCCTCCCGAGGCAGAAAGCCTCACGC
CTATGGTCATGCCCGTGTCTGTCCCTGTCAAGCTTCTCCCGCCCAAGCCCAGCTCTCAGGGGTTCACCAA
CAGCACCGTTGCCGCCCCCTCCGCCAGAGACAAGCCAGCCAGCTCGATGTCGGACGACGAGATGCCTGTG
CTCGAAATCCCCAGGAAGCATCAGCCGAGTGTGCCCAAAGCCGAGGAGCCCCTCAAGACCGTGCAGGAGA
AGAAAAAGTTCCGGCACCGGCCGGAACCTCTCTTCATCCCGCCGCCGCCCTCCTACAACCCGAACCCCGC
TGCCTCCTACTCGGGCGCCACCCTGTACCAGAGCCAGCTGCGCTCCCCGCGCGTCCTCGGGGACCACCTG
CTCCTGGACCCCACCCACGAGCTGCCCCCTTACACGCCCCCACCCATGCTGAGCCCGGTGCGCCAGGGCT
CGGGGCTCTTCAGCAATGTCCTCATCTCCGGCCACGGCCCTGGCGCCCACCCGCAGCTGCCCCTGACGCC
CCTGACGCCCACACCACGGGTGCTGCTGTGTCGCTCCAACAGCATCGATGGCAGCAACGTGACGGTCACC
CCAGGGCCTGGAGAGCAGACTGTAGATGTTGAACCACGCATCAACATTGGCTTGAGATTCCAAGCAGAAA
TCCCTGAACTCCAAGATATCTCTGCCCTGGCCCAGGACACACACAAGGCCACACTGGTATGGAAGCCCTG
GCCAGAACTAGAAAACCATGACCTCCAGCAAAGAGTGGAGAATCTTCTGAATTTGTGCTGTTCCAGTGCA
TTGCCAGGTGGAGGGACCAATTCTGAATTTGCTTTGCACTCTCTGTTTGAGGCCAAAGGTGATGTGATGG
TTGCTCTGGAAATGCTGCTACTGCGGAAGCCTGTCAGGTTAAAATGTCATCCTTTAGCAAATTACCACTA
TGCCGGTTCGGACAAGTGGACCTCCCTAGAAAGAAAACTGTTTAACAAAGCACTAGCCACTTACAGCAAA
GACTTTATTTTTGTACAGAAGATGGTGAAGTCCAAGACGGTGGCTCAGTGCGTGGAGTACTACTACACGT
GGAAAAAGATCATGCGGCTGGGGCGGAAACACCGGACACGCCTGGCAGAAATCATCGACGATTGTGTGAC
AAGTGAAGAAGAAGAAGAGTTAGAGGAGGAGGAGGAGGAGGACCCGGAAGAAGATAGGAAATCCACAAAA
GAAGAAGAGAGTGAGGTGCCGAAGTCCCCGGAGCCACCACCCGTCCCCGTCCTGGCTCCCACGGAGGGGC
CGCCCCTGCAGGCCCTGGGCCAGCCCTCAGGCTCCTTCATCTGTGAAATGCCCAACTGTGGGGCTGTGTT
CAGCTCCCGACAGGCACTGAATGGCCATGCCCGCATCCACGGGGGCACCAACCAGGTGACCAAGGCCCGA
GGTGCCATCCCCTCTGGGAAGCAGAAGCCTGGTGGCACCCAGAGTGGGTACTGTTCGGTAAAGAGCTCAC
CCTCTCACAGCACCACCAGCGGCGAGACAGACCCCACCACCATCTTCCCCTGCAAGGAGTGTGGCAAAGT
CTTCTTCAAGATCAAAAGCCGAAATGCACACATGAAAACTCACAGGCAGCAGGAGGAACAACAGAGGCAA
AAGGCTCAGAAGGCGGCTTTTGCAGCTGAGATGGCAGCCACGATTGAGAGGACTACGGGGCCCGTGGGGG
CGCCGGGGCTGCTGCCCCTGGACCAGCTGAGTCTGATCAAACCCATCAAGGATGTGGACATCCTCGACGA
CGACGTCGTCCAGCAGTTGGGAGGTGTCATGGAAGAGGCTGAAGTTGTGGACACCGATCTTCTCTTGGAT
GATCAAGATTCAGTCTTGCTTCAGGGTGACGCAGAACTATAGTAATGAACTAGTCCGTAACTTGAAAGTA
TTTCGATTTCTTGGCTTTATATATCTTGTGGAAAGGACGACGGCTGCACTTCACGTTCTCCTAA
