>Addgene plasmid #143010 | TFORF0107 | depositor partial sequence | sequence record 281169 | Barcode
CGGCTGCACTTCACGTTCTCCTAA
